>Addgene plasmid #81287 | pDONR223_OTUD6A_p.R171P | addgene full sequence | sequence record 168373 | Addgene NGS Result
GGCAGTTCCCTACTCTCGCGTTAACGCTAGCATGGATGTTTTCCCAGTCACGACGTTGTAAAACGACGGC
CAGTCTTAAGCTCGGGCCCCAAATAATGATTTTATTTTGACTGATAGTGACCTGTTCGTTGCAACAAATT
GATGAGCAATGCTTTTTTATAATGCCAACTTTGTACAAAAAAGTTGGCACCATGGATGATCCGAAGAGTG
AACAGCAGCGCATACTGCGCCGCCACCAACGCGAGAGGCAGGAGCTGCAGGCCCAGATCCGGAGCTTAAA
AAACTCGGTCCCCAAGACCGACAAGACGAAAAGAAAGCAGTTGCTCCAAGACGTGGCCCGCATGGAGGCC
GAGATGGCTCAGAAGCACCGGCAGGAGCTGGAGAAGTTCCAAGACGACAGTAGCATTGAATCTGTCGTCG
AAGACCTGGCCAAGATGAATCTGGAAAACCGGCCTCCCCGCTCCTCCAAAGCCCACAGAAAGAGAGAAAG
AATGGAGTCCGAGGAGAGGGAGCGCCAGGAGAGCATCTTCCAGGCTGAGATGTCGGAGCACCTGGCCGGC
TTCAAGCGCGAGGAGGAGGAGAAGCTCGCCGCCATCCTGGGAGCCAGGGGTCTGGAGATGAAAGCGATCC
CGGCCGACGGCCACTGCATGTACCGCGCCATCCAAGACCAGCTGGTGTTCAGCGTGTCTGTGGAGATGCT
GCCCTGCCGCACCGCCAGCTACATGAAGAAGCACGTCGACGAGTTCCTGCCCTTCTTCAGCAACCCCGAG
ACCAGCGACTCCTTCGGCTACGACGACTTCATGATCTACTGCGACAACATCGTGCGCACCACGGCATGGG
GAGGCCAGCTGGAGCTGAGGGCCCTGTCGCACGTCCTGAAGACCCCCATCGAGGTGATCCAGGCCGACTC
GCCCACCTTGATCATCGGGGAGGAGTACGTCAAGAAGCCGATCATCCTGGTCTACCTGCGCTATGCCTAC
AGCCTCGGCGAGCACTACAACTCCGTGACACCGCTCGAGGCCGGCGCCGCCGGGGGCGTGCTCCCGCGTC
TCCTGTGATTGCCAACTTTCTTGTACAAAGTTGTCATTATAAGAAAGCATTGCTTATCAATTTGTTGCAA
CGAACAGGTCACTATCAGTCAAAATAAAATCATTATTTGCCATCCAGCTGATATCCCCTATAGTGAGTCG
TATTACATGGTCATAGCTGTTTCCTGGCAGCTCTGGCCCGTGTCTCAAAATCTCTGATGTTACATTGCAC
AAGATAAAAATATATCATCATGCCTCCTCTAGACCAGCCAGGACAGAAATGCCTCGACTTCGCTGCTACC
CAAGGTTGCCGGGTGACGCACACCGTGGAAACGGATGAAGGCACGAACCCAGTGGACATAAGCCTGTTCG
GTTCGTAAGCTGTAATGCAAGTAGCGTATGCGCTCACGCAACTGGTCCAGAACCTTGACCGAACGCAGCG
GTGGTAACGGCGCAGTGGCGGTTTTCATGGCTTGTTATGACTGTTTTTTTGGGGTACAGTCTATGCCTCG
GGCATCCAAGCAGCAAGCGCGTTACGCCGTGGGTCGATGTTTGATGTTATGGAGCAGCAACGATGTTACG
CAGCAGGGCAGTCGCCCTAAAACAAAGTTAAACATTATGAGGGAAGCGGTGATCGCCGAAGTATCGACTC
AACTATCAGAGGTAGTTGGCGTCATCGAGCGCCATCTCGAACCGACGTTGCTGGCCGTACATTTGTACGG
CTCCGCAGTGGATGGCGGCCTGAAGCCACACAGTGATATTGATTTGCTGGTTACGGTGACCGTAAGGCTT
GATGAAACAACGCGGCGAGCTTTGATCAACGACCTTTTGGAAACTTCGGCTTCCCCTGGAGAGAGCGAGA
TTCTCCGCGCTGTAGAAGTCACCATTGTTGTGCACGACGACATCATTCCGTGGCGTTATCCAGCTAAGCG
CGAACTGCAATTTGGAGAATGGCAGCGCAATGACATTCTTGCAGGTATCTTCGAGCCAGCCACGATCGAC
ATTGATCTGGCTATCTTGCTGACAAAAGCAAGAGAACATAGCGTTGCCTTGGTAGGTCCAGCGGCGGAGG
AACTCTTTGATCCGGTTCCTGAACAGGATCTATTTGAGGCGCTAAATGAAACCTTAACGCTATGGAACTC
GCCGCCCGACTGGGCTGGCGATGAGCGAAATGTAGTGCTTACGTTGTCCCGCATTTGGTACAGCGCAGTA
ACCGGCAAAATCGCGCCGAAGGATGTCGCTGCCGACTGGGCAATGGAGCGCCTGCCGGCCCAGTATCAGC
CCGTCATACTTGAAGCTAGACAGGCTTATCTTGGACAAGAAGAAGATCGCTTGGCCTCGCGCGCAGATCA
GTTGGAAGAATTTGTCCACTACGTGAAAGGCGAGATCACCAAGGTAGTCGGCAAATAACCCTCGAGCCAC
CCATGACCAAAATCCCTTAACGTGAGTTACGCGTCGTTCCACTGAGCGTCAGACCCCGTAGAAAAGATCA
AAGGATCTTCTTGAGATCCTTTTTTTCTGCGCGTAATCTGCTGCTTGCAAACAAAAAAACCACCGCTACC
AGCGGTGGTTTGTTTGCCGGATCAAGAGCTACCAACTCTTTTTCCGAAGGTAACTGGCTTCAGCAGAGCG
CAGATACCAAATACTGTTCTTCTAGTGTAGCCGTAGTTAGGCCACCACTTCAAGAACTCTGTAGCACCGC
CTACATACCTCGCTCTGCTAATCCTGTTACCAGTGGCTGCTGCCAGTGGCGATAAGTCGTGTCTTACCGG
GTTGGACTCAAGACGATAGTTACCGGATAAGGCGCAGCGGTCGGGCTGAACGGGGGGTTCGTGCACACAG
CCCAGCTTGGAGCGAACGACCTACACCGAACTGAGATACCTACAGCGTGAGCTATGAGAAAGCGCCACGC
TTCCCGAAGGGAGAAAGGCGGACAGGTATCCGGTAAGCGGCAGGGTCGGAACAGGAGAGCGCACGAGGGA
GCTTCCAGGGGGAAACGCCTGGTATCTTTATAGTCCTGTCGGGTTTCGCCACCTCTGACTTGAGCGTCGA
TTTTTGTGATGCTCGTCAGGGGGGCGGAGCCTATGGAAAAACGCCAGCAACGCGGCCTTTTTACGGTTCC
TGGCCTTTTGCTGGCCTTTTGCTCACATGTTCTTTCCTGCGTTATCCCCTGATTCTGTGGATAACCGTAT
TACCGCCTTTGAGTGAGCTGATACCGCTCGCCGCAGCCGAACGACCGAGCGCAGCGAGTCAGTGAGCGAG
GAAGCGGAAGAGCGCCCAATACGCAAACCGCCTCTCCCCGCGCGTTGGCCGATTCATTAATGCAGCTGGC
ACGACAGGTTTCCCGACTGGAAAGCGGGCAGTGAGCGCAACGCAATTAATACGCGTACCGCTAGCCAGGA
AGAGTTTGTAGAAACGCAAAAAGGCCATCCGTCAGGATGGCCTTCTGCTTAGTTTGATGCCTGGCAGTTT
ATGGCGGGCGTCCTGCCCGCCACCCTCCGGGCCGTTGCTTCACAACGTTCAAATCCGCTCCCGGCGGATT
TGTCCTACTCAGGAGAGCGTTCACCGACAAACAACAGATAAAACGAAAGGCCCAGTCTTCCGACTGAGCC
TTTCGTTTTATTTGATGCCT
Features (pLannotate 1.2.2; 12 found; start..end, strand, type, name):
     38..74      -  CDS            lacZα (fragment): LacZα fragment of β-galactosidase; lacZ fragment
     91..186     +  protein_bind   attL3: mutant version of attL; recombination site for the Gateway® LR reaction LR Clonase™
    192..1055    +  CDS            OTUD6A: OTU6A_HUMAN - Also known as DUBA2. Experimental evidence at protein level: Swiss-Prot protein existence level 1. Deubiquitinating enzyme that hydrolyzes 'Lys-27'-, 'Lys- 29'- and 'Lys-33'-linked polyubiquitin chains. Also able to hydrolyze 'Lys-11'-linked ubiquitin chains. From Homo sapiens (Human).
   1066..1159    -  protein_bind   attL2 (fragment): mutant version of attL; recombination site for the Gateway® LR reaction LR Clonase™
   1177..1195    -  promoter       T7 promoter: promoter for bacteriophage T7 RNA polymerase
   1385..1408    +  promoter       Pc promoter (fragment): intI1 (promoter lies within the coding sequence); class 1 integron promoter
   1584..1640    +  CDS            GmR (fragment): gentamycin acetyltransferase; aacC1; confers resistance to gentamycin
   1647..2438    +  CDS            SmR: aminoglycoside adenylyltransferase (Murphy, 1985); aadA; confers resistance to spectinomycin and streptomycin
   2531..3119    +  rep_origin     ori: high-copy-number ColE1/pMB1/pBR322/pUC origin of replication
   3302..3394    +  CDS            lacI (fragment): lac repressor; lacI; The lac repressor binds to the lac operator to inhibit transcription in E. coli. This inhibition can be relieved by adding lactose or isopropyl-β-D-thiogalactopyranoside (IPTG).
   3449..3476    -  terminator     rrnB T2 terminator: transcription terminator T2 from the E. coli rrnB gene
   3608..3651    +  terminator     rrnB T1 terminator: Escherichia coli rrnB; transcription terminator T1 from the E. coli rrnB gene
