[The description below was written by a language model from this plasmid's Addgene catalogue record and pLannotate feature annotations shown in this document.]
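Description:
pDONR223_OTUD6A_p.R171P is a Gateway entry clone built on the Invitrogen pDONR223 backbone, carrying the human OTUD6A open reading frame with an arginine-to-proline substitution at residue 171. It is a small bacterial plasmid (the sequenced record is 3,660 nt) maintained in E. coli through a high-copy ColE1/pUC-type origin and selected with spectinomycin via the aadA (SmR) aminoglycoside adenylyltransferase gene. That gene appears to be driven by a class 1 integron Pc promoter fragment annotated upstream. The short gentamicin-resistance, lacZα and lacI fragments are backbone remnants rather than functional genes. rrnB T1 and T2 terminators lie upstream of the cloning region, where they can insulate it from read-through transcription.

The OTUD6A coding sequence (also known as DUBA2) encodes an OTU-family deubiquitinase annotated as cleaving Lys-27-, Lys-29-, Lys-33- and Lys-11-linked polyubiquitin chains. The insert is flanked by two attL recombination sites, which the automated annotation labels attL3 and a partial attL2. These sites allow the ORF to be moved by LR Clonase recombination into any compatible destination vector. The record lists no promoter for the insert, so the plasmid is a shuttle and archive clone rather than an expression construct; the only nearby promoter is a T7 promoter lying outside the attL-flanked region in reverse orientation. The clone is in the "closed" configuration, with a stop codon immediately after the ORF, so C-terminal tags supplied by a destination vector would not be fused to the protein. It belongs to the Target Accelerator Plasmid Collection, associated with a study that systematically tested rare cancer-associated variants for oncogenic activity. Its typical use is transfer into expression vectors for functional analysis of this variant.
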