Addgene plasmid #81287: pDONR223_OTUD6A_p.R171P
Purpose: Gateway Donor vector containing OTUD6A , part of the Target Accelerator Plasmid Collection.
Depositing lab: Jesse Boehm & William Hahn & David Root. Depositing organization: Broad Institute. Publication: Systematic Functional Interrogation of Rare Cancer Variants Identifies Oncogenic Alleles. Kim E, Ilic N, Shrestha Y, Zou L, Kamburov A, Zhu C, Yang X, Lubonja R, Tran N, Nguyen C, Lawrence MS, Piccioni F, Bagul M, Doench JG, Chouinard CR, Wu X, Hogstrom L, Natoli T, Tamayo P, Horn H, Corsello SM, Lage K, Root DE, Subramanian A, Golub TR, Getz G, Boehm JS, Hahn WC. Cancer Discov. 2016 Jul;6(7):714-26. doi: 10.1158/2159-8290.CD-16-0160. Epub 2016 May 4. PubMed 27147599.
Backbone
  Vector backbone: pDONR223
  Backbone manufacturer: Invitrogen
  Backbone size w/o insert (bp): 2790
  Vector type: Gateway Entry vector
Growth in bacteria
  Bacterial resistance: Spectinomycin, 50 μg/mL
  Growth temperature: 37°C
  Growth strain: DH5alpha
  Copy number: High Copy
Gene/Insert
  Gene/Insert name: OTUD6A
  Species: H. sapiens (human)
  Mutation: R171P
  GenBank ID: NM_207320.2
  Entrez Gene: OTUD6A (a.k.a. DUBA2, HSHIN6)
  Promoter: None
  Cloning method: Gateway Cloning
  Sequencing primers: 5′ M13pUC-fwd; 3′ M13-Rev
Terms and licenses: Academic/Nonprofit Terms; Industry Terms: Not Available to Industry
Depositor comments: Closed state: stop codon immediately follows insert
How to cite: pDONR223_OTUD6A_p.R171P was a gift from Jesse Boehm & William Hahn & David Root (Addgene plasmid # 81287 ; http://n2t.net/addgene:81287 ; RRID:Addgene_81287)
