>Addgene plasmid #81287 | pDONR223_OTUD6A_p.R171P | depositor partial sequence | sequence record 154606 | Insert sequence
ATGGATGATCCGAAGAGTGAACAGCAGCGCATACTGCGCCGCCACCAACGCGAGAGGCAGGAGCTGCAGG
CCCAGATCCGGAGCTTAAAAAACTCGGTCCCCAAGACCGACAAGACGAAAAGAAAGCAGTTGCTCCAAGA
CGTGGCCCGCATGGAGGCCGAGATGGCTCAGAAGCACCGGCAGGAGCTGGAGAAGTTCCAAGACGACAGT
AGCATTGAATCTGTCGTCGAAGACCTGGCCAAGATGAATCTGGAAAACCGGCCTCCCCGCTCCTCCAAAG
CCCACAGAAAGAGAGAAAGAATGGAGTCCGAGGAGAGGGAGCGCCAGGAGAGCATCTTCCAGGCTGAGAT
GTCGGAGCACCTGGCCGGCTTCAAGCGCGAGGAGGAGGAGAAGCTCGCCGCCATCCTGGGAGCCAGGGGT
CTGGAGATGAAAGCGATCCCGGCCGACGGCCACTGCATGTACCGCGCCATCCAAGACCAGCTGGTGTTCA
GCGTGTCTGTGGAGATGCTGCCCTGCCGCACCGCCAGCTACATGAAGAAGCACGTCGACGAGTTCCTGCC
CTTCTTCAGCAACCCCGAGACCAGCGACTCCTTCGGCTACGACGACTTCATGATCTACTGCGACAACATC
GTGCGCACCACGGCATGGGGAGGCCAGCTGGAGCTGAGGGCCCTGTCGCACGTCCTGAAGACCCCCATCG
AGGTGATCCAGGCCGACTCGCCCACCTTGATCATCGGGGAGGAGTACGTCAAGAAGCCGATCATCCTGGT
CTACCTGCGCTATGCCTACAGCCTCGGCGAGCACTACAACTCCGTGACACCGCTCGAGGCCGGCGCCGCC
GGGGGCGTGCTCCCGCGTCTCCTG
